>Addgene plasmid #11613 | pcDNA3-GFP-MT2A | addgene full sequence | sequence record 365342 | Addgene NGS Result
TTTCCATAGGCTCCGCCCCCCTGACGAGCATCACAAAAATCGACGCTCAAGTCAGAGGTGGCGAAACCCG
ACAGGACTATAAAGATACCAGGCGTTTCCCCCTGGAAGCTCCCTCGTGCGCTCTCCTGTTCCGACCCTGC
CGCTTACCGGATACCTGTCCGCCTTTCTCCCTTCGGGAAGCGTGGCGCTTTCTCATAGCTCACGCTGTAG
GTATCTCAGTTCGGTGTAGGTCGTTCGCTCCAAGCTGGGCTGTGTGCACGAACCCCCCGTTCAGCCCGAC
CGCTGCGCCTTATCCGGTAACTATCGTCTTGAGTCCAACCCGGTAAGACACGACTTATCGCCACTGGCAG
CAGCCACTGGTAACAGGATTAGCAGAGCGAGGTATGTAGGCGGTGCTACAGAGTTCTTGAAGTGGTGGCC
TAACTACGGCTACACTAGAAGAACAGTATTTGGTATCTGCGCTCTGCTGAAGCCAGTTACCTTCGGAAAA
AGAGTTGGTAGCTCTTGATCCGGCAAACAAACCACCGCTGGTAGCGGTGGTTTTTTTGTTTGCAAGCAGC
AGATTACGCGCAGAAAAAAAGGATCTCAAGAAGATCCTTTGATCTTTTCTACGGGGTCTGACGCTCAGTG
GAACGAAAACTCACGTTAAGGGATTTTGGTCATGAGATTATCAAAAAGGATCTTCACCTAGATCCTTTTA
AATTAAAAATGAAGTTTTAAATCAATCTAAAGTATATATGAGTAAACTTGGTCTGACAGTTACCAATGCT
TAATCAGTGAGGCACCTATCTCAGCGATCTGTCTATTTCGTTCATCCATAGTTGCCTGACTCCCCGTCGT
GTAGATAACTACGATACGGGAGGGCTTACCATCTGGCCCCAGTGCTGCAATGATACCGCGAGACCCACGC
TCACCGGCTCCAGATTTATCAGCAATAAACCAGCCAGCCGGAAGGGCCGAGCGCAGAAGTGGTCCTGCAA
CTTTATCCGCCTCCATCCAGTCTATTAATTGTTGCCGGGAAGCTAGAGTAAGTAGTTCGCCAGTTAATAG
TTTGCGCAACGTTGTTGCCATTGCTACAGGCATCGTGGTGTCACGCTCGTCGTTTGGTATGGCTTCATTC
AGCTCCGGTTCCCAACGATCAAGGCGAGTTACATGATCCCCCATGTTGTGCAAAAAAGCGGTTAGCTCCT
TCGGTCCTCCGATCGTTGTCAGAAGTAAGTTGGCCGCAGTGTTATCACTCATGGTTATGGCAGCACTGCA
TAATTCTCTTACTGTCATGCCATCCGTAAGATGCTTTTCTGTGACTGGTGAGTACTCAACCAAGTCATTC
TGAGAATAGTGTATGCGGCGACCGAGTTGCTCTTGCCCGGCGTCAATACGGGATAATACCGCGCCACATA
GCAGAACTTTAAAAGTGCTCATCATTGGAAAACGTTCTTCGGGGCGAAAACTCTCAAGGATCTTACCGCT
GTTGAGATCCAGTTCGATGTAACCCACTCGTGCACCCAACTGATCTTCAGCATCTTTTACTTTCACCAGC
GTTTCTGGGTGAGCAAAAACAGGAAGGCAAAATGCCGCAAAAAAGGGAATAAGGGCGACACGGAAATGTT
GAATACTCATACTCTTCCTTTTTCAATATTATTGAAGCATTTATCAGGGTTATTGTCTCATGAGCGGATA
CATATTTGAATGTATTTAGAAAAATAAACAAATAGGGGTTCCGCGCACATTTCCCCGAAAAGTGCCACCT
GACGTCGACGGATCGGGAGATCTCCCGATCCCCTATGGTGCACTCTCAGTACAATCTGCTCTGATGCCGC
ATAGTTAAGCCAGTATCTGCTCCCTGCTTGTGTGTTGGAGGTCGCTGAGTAGTGCGCGAGCAAAATTTAA
GCTACAACAAGGCAAGGCTTGACCGACAATTGCATGAAGAATCTGCTTAGGGTTAGGCGTTTTGCGCTGC
TTCGCGATGTACGGGCCAGATATACGCGTTGACATTGATTATTGACTAGTTATTAATAGTAATCAATTAC
GGGGTCATTAGTTCATAGCCCATATATGGAGTTCCGCGTTACATAACTTACGGTAAATGGCCCGCCTGGC
TGACCGCCCAACGACCCCCGCCCATTGACGTCAATAATGACGTATGTTCCCATAGTAACGCCAATAGGGA
CTTTCCATTGACGTCAATGGGTGGAGTATTTACGGTAAACTGCCCACTTGGCAGTACATCAAGTGTATCA
TATGCCAAGTACGCCCCCTATTGACGTCAATGACGGTAAATGGCCCGCCTGGCATTATGCCCAGTACATG
ACCTTATGGGACTTTCCTACTTGGCAGTACATCTACGTATTAGTCATCGCTATTACCATGGTGATGCGGT
TTTGGCAGTACATCAATGGGCGTGGATAGCGGTTTGACTCACGGGGATTTCCAAGTCTCCACCCCATTGA
CGTCAATGGGAGTTTGTTTTGGCACCAAAATCAACGGGACTTTCCAAAATGTCGTAACAACTCCGCCCCA
TTGACGCAAATGGGCGGTAGGCGTGTACGGTGGGAGGTCTATATAAGCAGAGCTCTCTGGCTAACTAGAG
AACCCACTGCTTACTGGCTTATCGAAATTAATACGACTCACTATAGGGAGACCCAAGCTTGATCCAGCCT
CCGCGGGCGCGCAAGAAATGGCTAGCAAGGGCGAGGAGCTGTTCACCGGGGTGGTGCCCATCCTGGTCGA
GCTGGACGGCGACGTAAACGGCCACAAGTTCAGCGTGTCCGGCGAGGGCGAGGGCGATGCCACCTACGGC
AAGCTGACCCTGAAGTTCATCTGCACCACCGGCAAGCTGCCCGTGCCCTGGCCCACACTAGTGACCACCC
TGTGCTACGGCGTGCAGTGCTTCAGCCGCTACCCCGGCCACATGAAGCAGCACGACTTCTTCAAGTCCGC
CATGCCCGAAGGCTACGTCCAGGAGCGCACCATCTTCTTCAAGGACGACGGCAACTTCAAGACCCGCGCC
GAGGTGAAGTTCGAGGGCGACACCCTGGTGAACCGCATCGAGCTGAAGGGCATCGACTTCAAGGAGGACG
GCAACATCCTGGGGCACAAGCTGGAGTACAACTACAACAGCCACAACGTCTATATCATGGCCGACAAGCA
GAAGAACGGCATCAAGGTTAACTTCAAGACCCGCCACAACATCGAGGACGGCAGCGTGCAGCTCGCCGAC
CACTACCAGCAGAACACCCCCATCGGCGACGGCCCCGTGCTGCTGCCCGACAACCACTACCTGAGCACCC
AGTCCGCCCTGAGCAAAGACCCCAACGAGAAGCGCGATCACATGGTCCTGCTGGAGTTCGTGACCGCCGC
CGGCATCACTCACGGCATGGACGAGCTGTACAAGGAATTCGATCCCAACTGCTCCTGCGCCGCCGGTGAC
TCCTGCACCTGCGCCGGCTCCTGCAAATGCAAAGAGTGCAAATGCACCTCCTGCAAGAAAAGCTGCTGCT
CCTGCTGCCCTGTGGGCTGTGCCAAGTGTGCCCAGGGCTGCATCTGCAAAGGGGCGTCGGACAAGTGCAG
CTGCTGCGCCTGACTCGAGCATGCATCTAGAGGGCCCTATTCTATAGTGTCACCTAAATGCTAGAGCTCG
CTGATCAGCCTCGACTGTGCCTTCTAGTTGCCAGCCATCTGTTGTTTGCCCCTCCCCCGTGCCTTCCTTG
ACCCTGGAAGGTGCCACTCCCACTGTCCTTTCCTAATAAAATGAGGAAATTGCATCGCATTGTCTGAGTA
GGTGTCATTCTATTCTGGGGGGTGGGGTGGGGCAGGACAGCAAGGGGGAGGATTGGGAAGACAATAGCAG
GCATGCTGGGGATGCGGTGGGCTCTATGGCTTCTGAGGCGGAAAGAACCAGCTGGGGCTCTAGGGGGTAT
CCCC
[124 nt withheld, positions 3925-4048]
C
[91 nt withheld, positions 4050-4140]
A
[49 nt withheld, positions 4142-4190]
CCTTTGACGTTGGAGTCCACGTTCTTT
[37 nt withheld, positions 4218-4254]
ACCCTATCTCGGTCTATTCTTTTGATTTATAAGGGATTTTGCCGATTTCGGCCTATTGGTTAAAAAATGA
GCTGATTTAACAAAAATTTAACGCGAATTAATTCTGTGGAATGTGTGTCAGTTAGGGTGTGGAAAGTCCC
CAGGCTCCCCAGCAGGCAGAAGTATGCAAAGCATGCATCTCAATTAGTCAGCAACCAGGTGTGGAAAGTC
CCCAGGCTCCCCAGCAGGCAGAAGTATGCAAAGCATGCATCTCAATTAGTCAGCAACCATAGTCCCGCCC
CTAACTCCGCCCATCCCGCCCCTAACTCCGCCCAGTTCCGCCCATTCTCCGCCCCATGGCTGACTAATTT
TTTTTATTTATGCAGAGGCCGAGGCCGCCTCTGCCTCTGAGCTATTCCAGAAGTAGTGAGGAGGCTTTTT
TGGAGGCCTAGGCTTTTGCAAAAAGCTCCCGGGAGCTTGTATATCCATTTTCGGATCTGATCAAGAGACA
GGATGAGGATCGTTTCGCATGATTGAACAAGATGGATTGCACGCAGGTTCTCCGGCCGCTTGGGTGGAGA
GGCTATTCGGCTATGACTGGGCACAACAGACAATCGGCTGCTCTGATGCCGCCGTGTTCCGGCTGTCAGC
GCAGGGGCGCCCGGTTCTTTTTGTCAAGACCGACCTGTCCGGTGCCCTGAATGAACTGCAGGACGAGGCA
GCGCGGCTATCGTGGCTGGCCACGACGGGCGTTCCTTGCGCAGCTGTGCTCGACGTTGTCACTGAAGCGG
GAAGGGACTGGCTGCTATTGGGCGAAGTGCCGGGGCAGGATCTCCTGTCATCTCACCTTGCTCCTGCCGA
GAAAGTATCCATCATGGCTGATGCAATGCGGCGGCTGCATACGCTTGATCCGGCTACCTGCCCATTCGAC
CACCAAGCGAAACATCGCATCGAGCGAGCACGTACTCGGATGGAAGCCGGTCTTGTCGATCAGGATGATC
TGGACGAAGAGCATCAGGGGCTCGCGCCAGCCGAACTGTTCGCCAGGCTCAAGGCGCGCATGCCCGACGG
CGAGGATCTCGTCGTGACCCATGGCGATGCCTGCTTGCCGAATATCATGGTGGAAAATGGCCGCTTTTCT
GGATTCATCGACTGTGGCCGGCTGGGTGTGGCGGACCGCTATCAGGACATAGCGTTGGCTACCCGTGATA
TTGCTGAAGAGCTTGGCGGCGAATGGGCTGACCGCTTCCTCGTGCTTTACGGTATCGCCGCTCCCGATTC
GCAGCGCATCGCCTTCTATCGCCTTCTTGACGAGTTCTTCTGAGCGGGACTCTGGGGTTCGAAATGACCG
ACCAAGCGACGCCCAACCTGCCATCACGAGATTTCGATTCCACCGCCGCCTTCTATGAAAGGTTGGGCTT
CGGAATCGTTTTCCGGGACGCCGGCTGGATGATCCTCCAGCGCGGGGATCTCATGCTGGAGTTCTTCGCC
CACCCCAACTTGTTTATTGCAGCTTATAATGGTTACAAATAAAGCAATAGCATCACAAATTTCACAAATA
AAGCATTTTTTTCACTGCATTCTAGTTGTGGTTTGTCCAAACTCATCAATGTATCTTATCATGTCTGTAT
ACCGTCGACCTCTAGCTAGAGCTTGGCGTAATCATGGTCATAGCTGTTTCCTGTGTGAAATTGTTATCCG
CTCACAATTCCACACAACATACGAGCCGGAAGCATAAAGTGTAAAGCCTGGGGTGCCTAATGAGTGAGCT
AACTCACATTAATTGCGTTGCGCTCACTGCCCGCTTTCCAGTCGGGAAACCTGTCGTGCCAGCTGCATTA
ATGAATCGGCCAACGCGCGGGGAGAGGCGGTTTGCGTATTGGGCGCTCTTCCGCTTCCTCGCTCACTGAC
TCGCTGCGCTCGGTCGTTCGGCTGCGGCGAGCGGTATCAGCTCACTCAAAGGCGGTAATACGGTTATCCA
CAGAATCAGGGGATAACGCAGGAAAGAACATGTGAGCAAAAGGCCAGCAAAAGGCCAGGAACCGTAAAAA
GGCCGCGTTGCTGGCGTT
Features (pLannotate 1.2.2; 23 found; start..end, strand, type, name):
      1..589     -  rep_origin     ori: high-copy-number ColE1/pMB1/pBR322/pUC origin of replication
    760..1620    -  CDS            AmpR: β-lactamase; bla; confers resistance to ampicillin, carbenicillin, and related antibiotics
   1621..1725    -  promoter       AmpR promoter: bla
   1784..1836    -  misc_feature   bom (fragment): basis of mobility region from pBR322
   1991..2370    +  enhancer       CMV enhancer: human cytomegalovirus immediate early enhancer
   2371..2574    +  promoter       CMV promoter: human cytomegalovirus (CMV) immediate early promoter
   2570..2603    +  LTR            5' LTR (truncated) (fragment): truncated 5' long terminal repeat (LTR) from HIV-1
   2619..2637    +  promoter       T7 promoter: promoter for bacteriophage T7 RNA polymerase
   2678..3394    +  CDS            sg12: sg12 is a basic (constitutively fluorescent) long stokes shift fluorescent protein published in 1997, derived from Aequorea victoria.
   3401..3580    +  CDS            MT2A: MT2_HUMAN - Also known as CES1, MT2. Experimental evidence at protein level: Swiss-Prot protein existence level 1. Metallothioneins have a high content of cysteine residues that bind various heavy metals; these proteins are transcriptionally regulated by both heavy metals and glucocorticoids. From Homo sapiens (Human).
   3611..3629    -  promoter       SP6 promoter: promoter for bacteriophage SP6 RNA polymerase
   3655..3879    +  polyA_signal   bGH poly(A) signal: bovine growth hormone polyadenylation signal
   3883..3904    +  promoter       SV40 promoter (fragment): SV40 enhancer and early promoter
   3925..4353    +  rep_origin     f1 ori (sequence partly withheld): f1 bacteriophage origin of replication; arrow indicates direction of (+) strand synthesis
   4367..4696    +  promoter       SV40 promoter: SV40 enhancer and early promoter
   4763..5554    +  CDS            neo: KKA2_KLEPN - Also known as kan, nptII. Experimental evidence at protein level: Swiss-Prot protein existence level 1. Resistance to kanamycin, neomycin, paromomycin, ribostamycin, butirosin and gentamicin B. From Klebsiella pneumoniae.
   5578..5736    +  CDS            ble (fragment): BLE_KLEPN - Experimental evidence at protein level: Swiss-Prot protein existence level 1. Binding protein with a strong affinity to the bleomycin family of antibiotics. Binds to CL990; an antimitotic-antibiotic compound. From Klebsiella pneumoniae.
   5731..5852    +  polyA_signal   SV40 poly(A) signal: SV40 polyadenylation signal
   5925..5941    -  protein_bind   lac operator: The lac repressor binds to the lac operator to inhibit transcription in E. coli. This inhibition can be relieved by adding lactose or isopropyl-β-D-thiogalactopyranoside (IPTG). lac repressor encoded by lacI
   5949..5979    -  promoter       lac promoter: promoter for the E. coli lac operon
   5994..6015    -  protein_bind   CAP binding site: CAP binding activates transcription in the presence of cAMP. E. coli catabolite activator protein
   6028..6120    -  CDS            lacI (fragment): lac repressor; lacI; The lac repressor binds to the lac operator to inhibit transcription in E. coli. This inhibition can be relieved by adding lactose or isopropyl-β-D-thiogalactopyranoside (IPTG).
   6122..6255    -  rep_origin     RSF ori (fragment): Plasmids containing the RSF 1030 origin of replication can be propagated in E. coli cells that contain additional plasmids with compatible origins.
