[The description below was written by a language model from this plasmid's Addgene catalogue record and pLannotate feature annotations shown in this document.]
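Description:
pcDNA3-GFP-MT2A is a mammalian expression plasmid built on a GFP-containing derivative of the pcDNA3 backbone and carrying the human metallothionein 2A (MT2A) coding sequence. In bacteria it is maintained as a high-copy plasmid through a ColE1/pUC-type origin and selected with ampicillin via the β-lactamase gene. An f1 origin is also present, which in principle allows single-stranded DNA production. For mammalian cells, an SV40 enhancer/early promoter drives a neomycin phosphotransferase cassette terminated by an SV40 poly(A) signal, permitting G418 selection of stable transfectants.

The expression cassette uses the human cytomegalovirus immediate early enhancer and promoter, followed by a T7 promoter, an Aequorea victoria GFP-derived open reading frame (matched by the annotation software to a variant called sg12), and then the short MT2A insert, which was cloned between EcoRI and XhoI sites that remain intact. GFP therefore sits at the N terminus of the fusion, and transcripts are terminated by the bovine growth hormone polyadenylation signal. An SP6 promoter lies downstream in the reverse orientation and serves as the recorded sequencing primer site. Metallothioneins are small, cysteine-rich proteins that bind heavy metals, and the GFP fusion allows expression and subcellular distribution of MT2A to be followed by fluorescence in transfected cells, although the record does not state a specific experimental purpose.

Several short annotated fragments (an HIV-1 LTR fragment, ble, lacI, RSF ori, bom, and the lac promoter/operator region) look like backbone remnants or partial similarity matches rather than functional parts of the design.
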