Addgene plasmid #11613: pcDNA3-GFP-MT2A
Depositing lab: Steven Johnson. Depositing organization: University of Pennsylvania.
Backbone
  Vector backbone: pcDNA3-GFP
  Backbone manufacturer: invitrogen
  Backbone size w/o insert (bp): 6000
  Vector type: Mammalian Expression
  Selectable markers: Neomycin (select with G418)
Growth in bacteria
  Bacterial resistance: Ampicillin, 100 μg/mL
  Growth temperature: 37°C
  Growth strain: DH5alpha
  Copy number: High Copy
Gene/Insert
  Gene/Insert name: metallothionein 2A (alt name: MT2A)
  Species: H. sapiens (human)
  Insert size (bp): 185
  GenBank ID: BC070289
  Entrez Gene: MT2A (a.k.a. MT-2, MT-II, MT2)
  Tag / fusion protein: GFP (N terminal on backbone)
  Cloning method: Restriction Enzyme; 5′ cloning site Eco RI (not destroyed); 3′ cloning site Xho I (not destroyed)
  Sequencing primers: 5′ na; 3′ sp6
Terms and licenses: Academic/Nonprofit Terms; Industry Terms: Not Available to Industry
How to cite: pcDNA3-GFP-MT2A was a gift from Steven Johnson (Addgene plasmid # 11613 ; http://n2t.net/addgene:11613 ; RRID:Addgene_11613)
